>Addgene plasmid #158665 | Barcode backbone | addgene full sequence | sequence record 309764 | Addgene NGS Result
CGTTACATAACTTACGGTAAATGGCCCGCCTGGCTGACCGCCCAACGACCCCCGCCCATTGACGTCAATA
ATGACGTATGTTCCCATAGTAACGCCAATAGGGACTTTCCATTGACGTCAATGGGTGGAGTATTTACGGT
AAACTGCCCACTTGGCAGTACATCAAGTGTATCATATGCCAAGTACGCCCCCTATTGACGTCAATGACGG
TAAATGGCCCGCCTGGCATTATGCCCAGTACATGACCTTATGGGACTTTCCTACTTGGCAGTACATCTAC
GTATTAGTCATCGCTATTACCATGGTGATGCGGTTTTGGCAGTACATCAATGGGCGTGGATAGCGGTTTG
ACTCACGGGGATTTCCAAGTCTCCACCCCATTGACGTCAATGGGAGTTTGTTTTGGCACCAAAATCAACG
GGACTTTCCAAAATGTCGTAACAACTCCGCCCCATTGACGCAAATGGGCGGTAGGCGTGTACGGTGGGAG
GTCTATATAAGCAGAGCTCTCTGGCTAACTGTCGGGATCCACCATGACCGAGTACAAGCCCACCGTGCGC
CTCGCCACCCGCGACGACGTGCCCAGGGCCGTCCGCACCCTCGCCGCCGCTTTCGCCGACTACCCCGCCA
CCCGCCACACCGTCGATCCCGACCGCCACATCGAGCGGGTCACCGAGCTGCAAGAACTCTTCCTCACCCG
CGTCGGGCTCGACATCGGCAAGGTGTGGGTCGCTGACGACGGCGCCGCAGTGGCTGTCTGGACCACACCC
GAGAGCGTCGAAGCTGGGGCGGTGTTCGCCGAGATCGGCCCTCGCATGGCCGAGTTGAGCGGTTCCCGGC
TGGCCGCTCAGCAACAGATGGAAGGCCTCCTGGCTCCACACCGGCCCAAGGAGCCCGCATGGTTCCTGGC
CACCGTCGGCGTCTCTCCCGACCACCAGGGCAAGGGTCTGGGCAGCGCCGTCGTGCTCCCCGGAGTGGAG
GCTGCCGAGCGCGCCGGGGTGCCCGCCTTCCTGGAGACCTCCGCACCCCGCAACCTCCCCTTCTACGAGC
GGCTCGGCTTCACCGTCACCGCCGACGTGGAGGTGCCCGAAGGACCACGCACCTGGTGCATGACCCGCAA
GCCCGGTGCCCTGCAGGGATCTGGCGAAGCCAGACACAAACAGAAAATTGTGAAACAGACTTTGAATTTT
GACCTTCTCAAGTTGGCGGGAGACGTGGAGTCCAACCCAGGGCCCGCTAGCATGGTGAGCGGCCTGCTGA
AGGAGAGTATGCGCATCAAGATGTACATGGAGGGCACCGTGAACGGCCACTACTTCAAGTGCGAGGGCGA
GGGCGACGGCAACCCCTTCGCCGGCACCCAGAGCATGAGAATCCACGTGACCGAGGGCGCCCCCCTGCCC
TTCGCCTTCGACATCCTGGCCCCCTGCTGCGAGTACGGCAGCAGGACCTTCGTGCACCACACCGCCGAGA
TCCCCGACTTCTTCAAGCAGAGCTTCCCCGAGGGCTTCACCTGGGAGAGAACCACCACCTACGAGGACGG
CGGCATCCTGACCGCCCACCAGGACACCAGCCTGGAGGGCAACTGCCTGATCTACAAGGTGAAGGTGCAC
GGCACCAACTTCCCCGCCGACGGCCCCGTGATGAAGAACAAGAGCGGCGGCTGGGAGCCCAGCACCGAGG
TGGTGTACCCCGAGAACGGCGTGCTGTGCGGCCGGAACGTGATGGCCCTGAAGGTGGGCGACCGGCACCT
GATCTGCCACCACTACACCAGCTACCGGAGCAAGAAGGCCGTGCGCGCCCTGACCATGCCCGGCTTCCAC
TTCACCGACATCCGGCTCCAGATGCTGCGGAAGAAGAAGGACGAGTACTTCGAGCTGTACGAGGCCAGCG
TGGCCCGGTACAGCGACCTGCCCGAGAAGGCCAACTGAAGACGCGTTAAGTCGACAATCAACCTCTGGAT
TACAAAATTTGTGAAAGATTGACTGGTATTCTTAACTATGTTGCTCCTTTTACGCTATGTGGATACGCTG
CTTTAATGCCTTTGTATCATGCTATTGCTTCCCGTATGGCTTTCATTTTCTCCTCCTTGTATAAATCCTG
GTTGCTGTCTCTTTATGAGGAGTTGTGGCCCGTTGTCAGGCAACGTGGCGTGGTGTGCACTGTGTTTGCT
GACGCAACCCCCACTGGTTGGGGCATTGCCACCACCTGTCAGCTCCTTTCCGGGACTTTCGCTTTCCCCC
TCCCTATTGCCACGGCGGAACTCATCGCCGCCTGCCTTGCCCGCTGCTGGACAGGGGCTCGGCTGTTGGG
CACTGACAATTCCGTGGTGTTGTCGGGGAAATCATCGTCCTTTCCTTGGCTGCTCGCCTGTGTTGCCACC
TGGATTCTGCGCGGGACGTCCTTCTGCTACGTCCCTTCGGCCCTCAATCCAGCGGACCTTCCTTCCCGCG
GCCTGCTGCCGGCTCTGCGGCCTCTTCCGCGTCTTCGCCTTCGCCCTCAGACGAGTCGGATCTCCCTTTG
GGCCGCCTCCCCGCGTCGACTTTAAGACCAATGACTTACAAGGCAGCTGTAGATCTTAGCCACTTTTTAA
AAGAAAAGGGGGGACTGGAAGGGCTAATTCACTCCCAACGAAGACAAGATCTGCTTTTTGCTTGTACTGG
GTCTCTCTGGTTAGACCAGATCTGAGCCTGGGAGCTCTCTGGCTAACTAGGGAACCCACTGCTTAAGCCT
CAATAAAGCTTGCCTTGAGTGCTTCAAGTAGTGTGTGCCCGTCTGTTGTGTGACTCTGGTAACTAGAGAT
CCCTCAGACCCTTTTAGTCAGTGTGGAAAATCTCTAGCAGTACGTATAGTAGTTCATGTCATCTTATTAT
TCAGTATTTATAACTTGCAAAGAAATGAATATCAGAGAGTGAGAGGAACTTGTTTATTGCAGCTTATAAT
GGTTACAAATAAAGCAATAGCATCACAAATTTCACAAATAAAGCATTTTTTTCACTGCATTCTAGTTGTG
GTTTGTCCAAACTCATCAATGTATCTTATCATGTCTGGCTCTAGCTATCCCGCCCCTAACTCCGCCCATC
CCGCCCCTAACTCCGCCCAGTTCCGCCCATTCTCCGCCCCATGGCTGACTAATTTTTTTTATTTATGCAG
AGGCCGAGGCCGCCTCGGCCTCTGAGCTATTCCAGAAGTAGTGAGGAGGCTTTTTTGGAGGCCTAGGGAC
GTACCCAATTCGCCCTATAGTGAGTCGTATTACGCGCGCTCACTGGCCGTCGTTTTACAACGTCGTGACT
GGGAAAACCCTGGCGTTACCCAACTTAATCGCCTTGCAGCACATCCCCCTTTCGCCAGCTGGCGTAATAG
CGAAGAGGCCCGCACCGATCGCCCTTCCCAACAGTTGCGCAGCCTGAATGGCGAATGGG
[124 nt withheld, positions 3420-3543]
C
[91 nt withheld, positions 3545-3635]
A
[49 nt withheld, positions 3637-3685]
CCTTTGACGTTGGAGTCCACGTTCTTT
[37 nt withheld, positions 3713-3749]
ACCCTATCTCGGTCTATTCTTTTGATTTATAAGGGATTTTGCCGATTTCGGCCTATTGGTTAAAAAATGA
GCTGATTTAACAAAAATTTAACGCGAATTTTAACAAAATATTAACGCTTACAATTTAGGTGGCACTTTTC
GGGGAAATGTGCGCGGAACCCCTATTTGTTTATTTTTCTAAATACATTCAAATATGTATCCGCTCATGAG
ACAATAACCCTGATAAATGCTTCAATAATATTGAAAAAGGAAGAGTATGAGTATTCAACATTTCCGTGTC
GCCCTTATTCCCTTTTTTGCGGCATTTTGCCTTCCTGTTTTTGCTCACCCAGAAACGCTGGTGAAAGTAA
AAGATGCTGAAGATCAGTTGGGTGCACGAGTGGGTTACATCGAACTGGATCTCAACAGCGGTAAGATCCT
TGAGAGTTTTCGCCCCGAAGAACGTTTTCCAATGATGAGCACTTTTAAAGTTCTGCTATGTGGCGCGGTA
TTATCCCGTATTGACGCCGGGCAAGAGCAACTCGGTCGCCGCATACACTATTCTCAGAATGACTTGGTTG
AGTACTCACCAGTCACAGAAAAGCATCTTACGGATGGCATGACAGTAAGAGAATTATGCAGTGCTGCCAT
AACCATGAGTGATAACACTGCGGCCAACTTACTTCTGACAACGATCGGAGGACCGAAGGAGCTAACCGCT
TTTTTGCACAACATGGGGGATCATGTAACTCGCCTTGATCGTTGGGAACCGGAGCTGAATGAAGCCATAC
CAAACGACGAGCGTGACACCACGATGCCTGTAGCAATGGCAACAACGTTGCGCAAACTATTAACTGGCGA
ACTACTTACTCTAGCTTCCCGGCAACAATTAATAGACTGGATGGAGGCGGATAAAGTTGCAGGACCACTT
CTGCGCTCGGCCCTTCCGGCTGGCTGGTTTATTGCTGATAAATCTGGAGCCGGTGAGCGTGGGTCTCGCG
GTATCATTGCAGCACTGGGGCCAGATGGTAAGCCCTCCCGTATCGTAGTTATCTACACGACGGGGAGTCA
GGCAACTATGGATGAACGAAATAGACAGATCGCTGAGATAGGTGCCTCACTGATTAAGCATTGGTAACTG
TCAGACCAAGTTTACTCATATATACTTTAGATTGATTTAAAACTTCATTTTTAATTTAAAAGGATCTAGG
TGAAGATCCTTTTTGATAATCTCATGACCAAAATCCCTTAACGTGAGTTTTCGTTCCACTGAGCGTCAGA
CCCCGTAGAAAAGATCAAAGGATCTTCTTGAGATCCTTTTTTTCTGCGCGTAATCTGCTGCTTGCAAACA
AAAAAACCACCGCTACCAGCGGTGGTTTGTTTGCCGGATCAAGAGCTACCAACTCTTTTTCCGAAGGTAA
CTGGCTTCAGCAGAGCGCAGATACCAAATACTGTTCTTCTAGTGTAGCCGTAGTTAGGCCACCACTTCAA
GAACTCTGTAGCACCGCCTACATACCTCGCTCTGCTAATCCTGTTACCAGTGGCTGCTGCCAGTGGCGAT
AAGTCGTGTCTTACCGGGTTGGACTCAAGACGATAGTTACCGGATAAGGCGCAGCGGTCGGGCTGAACGG
GGGGTTCGTGCACACAGCCCAGCTTGGAGCGAACGACCTACACCGAACTGAGATACCTACAGCGTGAGCT
ATGAGAAAGCGCCACGCTTCCCGAAGGGAGAAAGGCGGACAGGTATCCGGTAAGCGGCAGGGTCGGAACA
GGAGAGCGCACGAGGGAGCTTCCAGGGGGAAACGCCTGGTATCTTTATAGTCCTGTCGGGTTTCGCCACC
TCTGACTTGAGCGTCGATTTTTGTGATGCTCGTCAGGGGGGCGGAGCCTATGGAAAAACGCCAGCAACGC
GGCCTTTTTACGGTTCCTGGCCTTTTGCTGGCCTTTTGCTCACATGTTCTTTCCTGCGTTATCCCCTGAT
TCTGTGGATAACCGTATTACCGCCTTTGAGTGAGCTGATACCGCTCGCCGCAGCCGAACGACCGAGCGCA
GCGAGTCAGTGAGCGAGGAAGCGGAAGAGCGCCCAATACGCAAACCGCCTCTCCCCGCGCGTTGGCCGAT
TCATTAATGCAGCTGGCACGACAGGTTTCCCGACTGGAAAGCGGGCAGTGAGCGCAACGCAATTAATGTG
AGTTAGCTCACTCATTAGGCACCCCAGGCTTTACACTTTATGCTTCCGGCTCGTATGTTGTGTGGAATTG
TGAGCGGATAACAATTTCACACAGGAAACAGCTATGACCATGATTACGCCAAGCGCGCAATTAACCCTCA
CTAAAGGGAACAAAAGCTGGAGCTGCAAGCTTAATGTAGTCTTATGCAATACTCTTGTAGTCTTGCAACA
TGGTAACGATGAGTTAGCAACATGCCTTACAAGGAGAGAAAAAGCACCGTGCATGCCGATTGGTGGAAGT
AAGGTGGTACGATCGTGCCTTATTAGGAAGGCAACAGACGGGTCTGACATGGATTGGACGAACCACTGAA
TTGCCGCATTGCAGAGATATTGTATTTAAGTGCCTAGCTCGATACATAAACGGGTCTCTCTGGTTAGACC
AGATCTGAGCCTGGGAGCTCTCTGGCTAACTAGGGAACCCACTGCTTAAGCCTCAATAAAGCTTGCCTTG
AGTGCTTCAAGTAGTGTGTGCCCGTCTGTTGTGTGACTCTGGTAACTAGAGATCCCTCAGACCCTTTTAG
TCAGTGTGGAAAATCTCTAGCAGTGGCGCCCGAACAGGGACTTGAAAGCGAAAGGGAAACCAGAGGAGCT
CTCTCGACGCAGGACTCGGCTTGCTGAAGCGCGCACGGCAAGAGGCGAGGGGCGGCGACTGGTGAGTACG
CCAAAAATTTTGACTAGCGGAGGCTAGAAGGAGAGAGATGGGTGCGAGAGCGTCAGTATTAAGCGGGGGA
GAATTAGATCGCGATGGGAAAAAATTCGGTTAAGGCCAGGGGGAAAGAAAAAATATAAATTAAAACATAT
AGTATGGGCAAGCAGGGAGCTAGAACGATTCGCAGTTAATCCTGGCCTGTTAGAAACATCAGAAGGCTGT
AGACAAATACTGGGACAGCTACAACCATCCCTTCAGACAGGATCAGAAGAACTTAGATCATTATATAATA
CAGTAGCAACCCTCTATTGTGTGCATCAAAGGATAGAGATAAAAGACACCAAGGAAGCTTTAGACAAGAT
AGAGGAAGAGCAAAACAAAAGTAAGACCACCGCACAGCAAGCGGCCGCTGATCTTCAGACCTGGAGGAGG
AGATATGAGGGACAATTGGAGAAGTGAATTATATAAATATAAAGTAGTAAAAATTGAACCATTAGGAGTA
GCACCCACCAAGGCAAAGAGAAGAGTGGTGCAGAGAGAAAAAAGAGCAGTGGGAATAGGAGCTTTGTTCC
TTGGGTTCTTGGGAGCAGCAGGAAGCACTATGGGCGCAGCGTCAATGACGCTGACGGTACAGGCCAGACA
ATTATTGTCTGGTATAGTGCAGCAGCAGAACAATTTGCTGAGGGCTATTGAGGCGCAACAGCATCTGTTG
CAACTCACAGTCTGGGGCATCAAGCAGCTCCAGGCAAGAATCCTGGCTGTGGAAAGATACCTAAAGGATC
AACAGCTCCTGGGGATTTGGGGTTGCTCTGGAAAACTCATTTGCACCACTGCTGTGCCTTGGAATGCTAG
TTGGAGTAATAAATCTCTGGAACAGATTTGGAATCACACGACCTGGATGGAGTGGGACAGAGAAATTAAC
AATTACACAAGCTTAATACACTCCTTAATTGAAGAATCGCAAAACCAGCAAGAAAAGAATGAACAAGAAT
TATTGGAATTAGATAAATGGGCAAGTTTGTGGAATTGGTTTAACATAACAAATTGGCTGTGGTATATAAA
ATTATTCATAATGATAGTAGGAGGCTTGGTAGGTTTAAGAATAGTTTTTGCTGTACTTTCTATAGTGAAT
AGAGTTAGGCAGGGATATTCACCATTATCGTTTCAGACCCACCTCCCAACCCCGAGGGGACCCGATATCG
CGGCCGCAATTCTAGATCTTGAGACAAATGGCAGTATTCATCCACAATTTTAAAAGAAAAGGGGGGATTG
GGGGGTACAGTGCAGGGGAAAGAATAGTAGACATAATAGCAACAGACATACAAACTAAAGAATTACAAAA
ACAAATTACAAAAATTCAAAATTTTCGGGTTTATTACAGGGACAGCAGAGATCCACTTTGGCGCCGGCTC
GAGGGGGCCCGGGGTTATTAATAGTAATCAATTACGGGGTCATTAGTTCATAGCCCATATATGGAGTTCC
G
Features (pLannotate 1.2.2; 29 found; start..end, strand, type, name):
      1..304     +  enhancer       CMV enhancer: human cytomegalovirus immediate early enhancer
    305..508     +  promoter       CMV promoter: human cytomegalovirus (CMV) immediate early promoter
    534..1130    +  CDS            PuroR (fragment): puromycin N-acetyltransferase; pac from Streptomyces; confers resistance to puromycin
   1170..1235    +  CDS            F2A: 2A peptide from foot-and-mouth disease virus polyprotein Eukaryotic ribosomes fail to insert a peptide bond between the Gly and Pro residues, yielding separate polypeptides.
   1242..1928    +  CDS            HcRed1: far-red fluorescent variant of Heteractis crispa chromoprotein mammalian codon-optimized
   1946..2534    +  misc_feature   WPRE: woodchuck hepatitis virus posttranscriptional regulatory element
   2585..2604    +  misc_feature   cPPT/CTS (fragment): central polypurine tract and central termination sequence of HIV-1
   2606..2839    +  LTR            3' LTR (ΔU3): self-inactivating 3' long terminal repeat (LTR) from HIV-1
   2917..3038    +  polyA_signal   SV40 poly(A) signal: SV40 polyadenylation signal
   3078..3213    +  rep_origin     SV40 ori: SV40 origin of replication
   3234..3252    -  promoter       T7 promoter: promoter for bacteriophage T7 RNA polymerase
   3260..3415    +  CDS            lacZα (fragment): LacZα fragment of β-galactosidase; lacZ fragment
   3420..3848    +  rep_origin     f1 ori (sequence partly withheld): f1 bacteriophage origin of replication; arrow indicates direction of (+) strand synthesis
   3901..4005    +  promoter       AmpR promoter: bla
   4006..4866    +  CDS            AmpR: β-lactamase; bla; confers resistance to ampicillin, carbenicillin, and related antibiotics
   5037..5625    +  rep_origin     ori: high-copy-number ColE1/pMB1/pBR322/pUC origin of replication
   5808..5900    +  CDS            lacI (fragment): lac repressor; lacI; The lac repressor binds to the lac operator to inhibit transcription in E. coli. This inhibition can be relieved by adding lactose or isopropyl-β-D-thiogalactopyranoside (IPTG).
   5913..5934    +  protein_bind   CAP binding site: CAP binding activates transcription in the presence of cAMP. E. coli catabolite activator protein
   5949..5979    +  promoter       lac promoter: promoter for the E. coli lac operon
   5987..6003    +  protein_bind   lac operator: The lac repressor binds to the lac operator to inhibit transcription in E. coli. This inhibition can be relieved by adding lactose or isopropyl-β-D-thiogalactopyranoside (IPTG). lac repressor encoded by lacI
   6048..6066    +  promoter       T3 promoter: promoter for bacteriophage T3 RNA polymerase
   6094..6320    +  promoter       RSV promoter: Rous sarcoma virus enhancer/promoter
   6321..6501    +  LTR            5' LTR (truncated): truncated 5' long terminal repeat (LTR) from HIV-1
   6548..6673    +  misc_feature   HIV-1 Ψ: packaging signal of human immunodeficiency virus type 1
   6657..7020    +  CDS            HIV-1 gag (fragment): gag protein from human immunodeficiency virus 1; gag
   7166..7399    +  misc_feature   RRE: The Rev response element (RRE) of HIV-1 allows for Rev-dependent mRNA export from the nucleus to the cytoplasm.
   7776..7804    +  CDS            Rev (fragment): human immunodeficiency virus 1 (HIV-1) Rev protein; rev; enhances nuclear export of unspliced and incompletely spliced viral mRNAs
   7857..7974    +  misc_feature   cPPT/CTS: central polypurine tract and central termination sequence of HIV-1
   8033..8090    +  enhancer       CMV enhancer (fragment): human cytomegalovirus immediate early enhancer
