[The description below was written by a language model from this plasmid's Addgene catalogue record and pLannotate feature annotations shown in this document.]
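Description:
Barcode backbone is an empty lentiviral, mammalian-expression vector built on pLKO.1, designed as the recipient plasmid for a set of "visual barcodes" used for clonal multiplexing in live-microscopy assays. It is propagated in E. coli through a high-copy ColE1/pUC-type origin with ampicillin resistance (AmpR under its bla promoter). It also carries an f1 origin and remnants of a lac/lacZα cloning region flanked by T3 and T7 promoters. The catalogue lists the backbone at 7,387 bp, while the sequenced record is 8,090 nt; the 687 bp HcRed coding sequence noted by the depositor accounts for most of that difference.

The viral portion has a third-generation, self-inactivating layout. An RSV promoter drives a truncated HIV-1 5' LTR, followed by the Ψ packaging signal with a gag fragment, the RRE for Rev-dependent export of the genomic RNA, and a cPPT/CTS. The 3' end carries a ΔU3 LTR, with an SV40 poly(A) signal and SV40 origin downstream. Between the LTRs, the CMV enhancer/promoter drives a single open reading frame encoding puromycin N-acetyltransferase, an F2A ribosome-skipping peptide and HcRed1, a far-red fluorescent protein derived from a pHcRed1-N1/1 vector. A WPRE follows to enhance transcript expression. Because the 2A peptide yields separate polypeptides from one transcript, puromycin selection of transduced cells is coupled to expression of the fluorescent marker.

According to the depositor, a chosen combination of fluorescent protein and subcellular localization signal is inserted into this CMV-Puro-F2A framework to create each barcode. The record does not specify the cloning sites or whether HcRed1 is replaced in the process.
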