Addgene plasmid #158665: Barcode backbone
Purpose: (Empty Backbone) This plasmid serves as the backbone for the visual barcodes described in our paper. It has a CMV-Puro-F2A backbone to which we insert a fluorescent protein cellular localization combination
Depositing lab: Ravid Straussman. Depositing organization: Weizmann Institute of Science. Publication: Visual barcodes for clonal-multiplexing of live microscopy-based assays. Kaufman T, Nitzan E, Firestein N, Ginzberg MB, Iyengar S, Patel N, Ben-Hamo R, Porat Z, Hunter J, Hilfinger A, Rotter V, Kafri R, Straussman R. Nat Commun. 2022 May 18;13(1):2725. doi: 10.1038/s41467-022-30008-0. PubMed 35585055.
Backbone
  Vector backbone: pLKO.1
  Backbone size (bp): 7387
  Vector type: Mammalian Expression, Lentiviral
  Selectable markers: Puromycin
  Tag / fusion protein: hcRED (C terminal on backbone)
Growth in bacteria
  Bacterial resistance: Ampicillin, 100 μg/mL
  Growth temperature: 37°C
  Growth strain: NEB Stable
  Copy number: High Copy
Gene/Insert
  Gene/Insert name: None
  Tag / fusion protein: hcRED (C terminal on backbone)
Resource information
  A portion of this plasmid was derived from a plasmid made by: pHcRed1-N1/1 Vector
Terms and licenses: Academic/Nonprofit Terms; Industry Terms: Not Available to Industry
Depositor comments: hcRed is 687 bp
How to cite: Barcode backbone was a gift from Ravid Straussman (Addgene plasmid # 158665 ; http://n2t.net/addgene:158665 ; RRID:Addgene_158665)
